Addgene plasmid #212400: pTwist-SARS-CoV-2 Spike-deltaC18 Q677P (CCA)
Purpose: Encodes SARS-CoV-2 spike Q677P for pseudovirus production
Depositing lab: Alejandro Balazs. Depositing organization: Massachusetts General Hospital. Publication: Ongoing evolution of SARS-CoV-2 drives escape from mRNA vaccine-induced humoral immunity. Roederer AL, Cao Y, Denis KS, Sheehan ML, Li CJ, Lam EC, Gregory DJ, Poznansky MC, Iafrate AJ, Canaday DH, Gravenstein S, Garcia-Beltran WF, Balazs AB. medRxiv [Preprint]. 2024 Mar 7:2024.03.05.24303815. doi: 10.1101/2024.03.05.24303815. PubMed 38496628.
Backbone
  Vector backbone: pTwist-CMV-BetaGlobin-WPRE-Neo
  Backbone manufacturer: Twist
  Vector type: Mammalian Expression
Growth in bacteria
  Bacterial resistance: Ampicillin, 100 μg/mL
  Growth temperature: 37°C
  Growth strain: DH5alpha
  Copy number: High Copy
Gene/Insert
  Gene/Insert name: SARS-CoV-2 Spike Q677P
  Species: Severe acute respiratory syndrome coronavirus 2
  Mutation: Q677P
  Entrez Gene: S (a.k.a. GU280_gp02, spike glycoprotein)
  Promoter: CAG
  Cloning method: Ligation Independent Cloning
Terms and licenses: Academic/Nonprofit Terms; Industry Terms: Not Available to Industry
Depositor comments: Please visit https://www.medrxiv.org/content/10.1101/2024.03.05.24303815v1 for medRxiv preprint.
How to cite: pTwist-SARS-CoV-2 Spike-deltaC18 Q677P (CCA) was a gift from Alejandro Balazs (Addgene plasmid # 212400 ; http://n2t.net/addgene:212400 ; RRID:Addgene_212400)
