[The description below was written by a language model from this plasmid's Addgene catalogue record and pLannotate feature annotations shown in this document.]
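Description:
pTwist-SARS-CoV-2 Spike-deltaC18 Q677P (CCA) is a mammalian expression plasmid of about 10.5 kb, built on the Twist pTwist-CMV-BetaGlobin-WPRE-Neo backbone. It encodes the SARS-CoV-2 spike glycoprotein carrying the Q677P substitution. The "CCA" in the name presumably denotes the proline codon used, although the record does not say so. As the name indicates, the spike lacks the C-terminal 18 residues. This cytoplasmic-tail truncation is commonly used to improve incorporation of spike into pseudotyped particles, and the annotated open reading frame of 3,765 nt is consistent with a shortened coding sequence. In bacteria the plasmid is maintained at high copy from a ColE1/pUC-type origin and selected with ampicillin through the AmpR β-lactamase gene.

The catalogue entry lists the promoter as CAG. The feature table instead shows a CMV enhancer and CMV promoter elements followed by a truncated human β-globin intron, which matches the backbone name rather than a classical CAG arrangement. The intron lies just upstream of the spike ORF and should promote splicing-enhanced expression. Downstream of the ORF, a WPRE increases transcript stability and export, and an SV40 polyadenylation signal is annotated after it, though on the opposite strand. Short β-globin insulator elements and bacterial or T7 terminators flank the cassettes to limit transcriptional read-through. A separate unit of SV40 early promoter, neo and bGH poly(A) confers G418 resistance for selection in mammalian cells.

The stated purpose is to supply the Q677P spike as the envelope protein for pseudovirus production. Given the associated study, this most likely supports neutralization assays that measure how spike variants escape vaccine-induced antibodies.
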