Features (pLannotate 1.2.2; 21 found; start..end, strand, type, name):
      1..3765    +  CDS            S: SPIKE_SARS2 - Experimental evidence at protein level: Swiss-Prot protein existence level 1. [Spike glycoprotein]: May down-regulate host tetherin (BST2) by lysosomal degradation, thereby counteracting its antiviral activity. From Severe acute respiratory syndrome coronavirus 2 (2019-nCoV) (SARS-CoV-2).
   3839..4427    +  misc_feature   WPRE: woodchuck hepatitis virus posttranscriptional regulatory element
   4480..4601    -  polyA_signal   SV40 poly(A) signal: SV40 polyadenylation signal
   4624..4693    -  CDS            large T antigen (fragment): large T antigen from SV40 (simian virus 40)
   4716..4762    +  terminator     T7 terminator: transcription terminator for bacteriophage T7 RNA polymerase
   4792..4928    +  terminator     rrnG terminator: transcription terminator from the E. coli ribosomal RNA rrnG operon (Albrechtsen et al., 1991)
   4973..5044    +  misc_feature   3' β-globin insulator: insulator downstream of the human β-globin locus (Farrell et al., 2002)
   5089..5285    +  promoter       SV40 promoter: SV40 early promoter
   5299..6090    +  CDS            neo: KKA2_KLEPN - Also known as kan, nptII. Experimental evidence at protein level: Swiss-Prot protein existence level 1. Resistance to kanamycin, neomycin, paromomycin, ribostamycin, butirosin and gentamicin B. From Klebsiella pneumoniae.
   6104..6328    +  polyA_signal   bGH poly(A) signal: bovine growth hormone polyadenylation signal
   6524..7112    -  rep_origin     ori: high-copy-number ColE1/pMB1/pBR322/pUC origin of replication
   7284..7348    -  CDS            bla(M) (fragment): β-lactamase lacking the signal sequence; bla(M); allows cytosolic expression of β-lactamase
   7858..8718    +  CDS            AmpR: β-lactamase; bla; confers resistance to ampicillin, carbenicillin, and related antibiotics
   8731..8867    +  terminator     rrnG terminator: transcription terminator from the E. coli ribosomal RNA rrnG operon (Albrechtsen et al., 1991)
   9019..9090    +  misc_feature   5' β-globin insulator: insulator upstream of the human β-globin locus (Farrell et al., 2002)
   9095..9141    -  terminator     T7 terminator: transcription terminator for bacteriophage T7 RNA polymerase
   9159..9207    -  polyA_signal   poly(A) signal: synthetic polyadenylation signal
   9288..9591    +  enhancer       CMV enhancer: human cytomegalovirus immediate early enhancer
   9664..9681    -  promoter       CMV promoter (fragment): human cytomegalovirus (CMV) immediate early promoter
   9744..9795    +  promoter       CMVd2 promoter: truncated human cytomegalovirus (CMV) immediate early promoter that yields moderately reduced expression relative to the full-length promoter
   9929..10404   +  intron         β-globin intron: internally truncated intron from human β-globin
>Addgene plasmid #212400 | pTwist-SARS-CoV-2 Spike-deltaC18 Q677P (CCA) | addgene full sequence | sequence record 433144 | Addgene NGS Result
ATGTTTGTGTTCCTCGTTCTCCTGCCCCTCGTTTCTTCCCAATGCGTGAACCTCACAACTAGAACGCAGC
TCCCACCCGCTTACACGAACTCTTTTACTCGTGGAGTATACTATCCCGATAAAGTCTTTAGGTCCAGTGT
CCTTCATTCTACTCAAGACCTTTTCCTGCCATTCTTCTCAAATGTCACCTGGTTCCATGCTATCCACGTT
TCTGGCACCAACGGAACTAAACGATTTGATAATCCCGTCTTGCCATTTAACGATGGCGTATACTTTGCCT
CAACGGAGAAGTCCAACATTATCCGGGGATGGATATTTGGCACCACCCTGGACTCCAAGACACAGTCTCT
CCTCATTGTGAACAACGCCACCAATGTCGTCATCAAAGTCTGTGAATTTCAATTTTGTAACGATCCCTTT
CTCGGGGTTTATTATCATAAGAATAACAAGTCTTGGATGGAGTCAGAGTTCCGCGTTTACAGTTCCGCTA
ACAACTGTACTTTTGAGTACGTTTCCCAACCATTTCTCATGGATCTTGAAGGGAAGCAAGGCAACTTCAA
GAATCTCCGCGAATTTGTGTTTAAGAATATAGACGGCTACTTCAAAATTTATAGCAAGCATACCCCGATA
AATCTGGTTCGGGATCTCCCTCAAGGCTTCTCCGCGTTGGAACCCCTCGTGGACTTGCCGATTGGCATCA
ACATCACCCGGTTCCAAACCCTTCTTGCCCTTCATCGAAGCTACCTCACGCCTGGCGACAGTAGTAGTGG
TTGGACAGCGGGCGCAGCAGCCTACTATGTGGGATATTTGCAACCACGCACCTTTCTTCTCAAATATAAC
GAAAACGGAACAATTACCGATGCCGTAGACTGTGCCCTCGATCCCCTGTCCGAAACTAAATGCACACTCA
AGTCCTTCACAGTTGAGAAAGGCATATACCAAACCAGTAACTTCCGCGTCCAACCCACCGAATCCATTGT
TCGATTCCCTAACATCACCAATTTGTGTCCTTTCGGTGAAGTATTTAATGCCACTCGATTTGCATCAGTT
TATGCCTGGAATCGCAAGCGAATATCAAATTGTGTTGCAGATTATAGTGTCCTGTATAATAGCGCATCAT
TCAGCACTTTTAAGTGTTATGGGGTCAGCCCTACGAAATTGAATGACTTGTGTTTTACCAACGTTTACGC
AGATTCTTTCGTCATACGCGGCGACGAAGTCCGACAGATTGCACCGGGGCAAACCGGAAAGATAGCAGAC
TATAATTATAAGTTGCCGGATGACTTCACCGGCTGCGTTATAGCATGGAACTCCAATAATCTCGATTCAA
AAGTCGGCGGCAACTATAATTATCTTTACCGCCTGTTTCGCAAGTCAAATCTGAAGCCCTTTGAACGTGA
CATCTCCACCGAAATTTATCAAGCTGGCAGCACCCCATGTAATGGAGTGGAAGGGTTTAACTGTTATTTT
CCCCTTCAATCATACGGATTTCAACCAACAAATGGGGTGGGCTATCAACCATATCGGGTGGTAGTCTTGA
GCTTTGAGCTGCTCCACGCACCGGCTACAGTTTGCGGACCGAAGAAAAGCACTAACCTGGTGAAGAATAA
ATGTGTGAACTTCAACTTTAATGGGCTCACCGGAACAGGGGTGCTGACAGAATCAAACAAGAAATTTCTC
CCTTTTCAACAATTTGGTAGAGACATTGCCGATACCACAGATGCCGTCCGCGATCCGCAAACACTGGAAA
TCCTCGATATAACACCCTGTAGCTTCGGCGGGGTCAGCGTGATAACTCCCGGAACGAACACATCCAACCA
AGTGGCTGTCCTGTATCAAGATGTCAACTGTACCGAAGTCCCTGTGGCGATACACGCCGACCAACTGACA
CCCACCTGGAGAGTCTACTCAACAGGTTCCAATGTCTTTCAAACTAGAGCGGGTTGTCTCATTGGCGCTG
AGCATGTCAATAATTCATACGAATGTGATATTCCTATTGGGGCAGGAATCTGTGCGTCTTATCAAACTCC
AACGAACTCACCACGGCGCGCTCGCTCAGTAGCCAGCCAGTCCATAATCGCCTATACCATGAGTCTCGGG
GCTGAGAACTCCGTGGCTTATTCAAACAATTCCATCGCAATCCCAACTAACTTTACCATTAGCGTTACCA
CGGAAATCTTGCCCGTCAGCATGACTAAGACGAGCGTAGACTGTACGATGTATATCTGTGGGGATTCCAC
CGAGTGTAGCAACCTCTTGCTTCAATACGGGTCTTTCTGTACTCAACTCAACCGAGCATTGACCGGAATT
GCGGTCGAACAAGACAAGAATACCCAAGAGGTGTTCGCACAAGTAAAGCAAATATACAAAACGCCGCCAA
TCAAAGATTTTGGCGGGTTTAATTTTAGCCAAATACTGCCAGACCCATCTAAGCCTTCAAAACGCAGCTT
TATCGAGGATCTGCTGTTCAACAAAGTTACGTTGGCTGACGCGGGTTTCATTAAGCAGTATGGGGATTGT
TTGGGAGACATTGCGGCCCGCGACCTTATCTGTGCTCAAAAATTCAATGGGTTGACAGTTCTGCCCCCTC
TGCTCACTGATGAGATGATTGCACAGTATACATCAGCATTGTTGGCAGGAACCATTACATCCGGCTGGAC
TTTTGGCGCGGGTGCGGCCCTTCAAATACCTTTCGCTATGCAAATGGCTTACAGATTCAATGGGATTGGT
GTCACGCAAAATGTATTGTATGAAAATCAGAAGCTGATCGCTAATCAATTTAACAGCGCGATTGGCAAGA
TCCAAGATTCACTGTCAAGCACAGCGTCCGCCCTCGGCAAACTCCAAGATGTTGTGAATCAAAACGCCCA
GGCCCTGAATACCCTCGTGAAGCAACTGAGTTCTAACTTCGGCGCAATCTCCAGCGTCCTCAACGACATA
TTGTCCAGACTTGATAAGGTGGAAGCCGAGGTGCAAATTGATCGGCTCATCACAGGCAGGCTCCAGTCAC
TCCAAACTTATGTGACACAACAGTTGATCCGGGCTGCTGAGATACGAGCAAGCGCCAACCTGGCCGCCAC
TAAAATGTCAGAGTGCGTGCTCGGGCAGTCCAAACGGGTTGACTTTTGTGGCAAGGGCTATCACTTGATG
TCCTTCCCCCAATCCGCCCCACATGGAGTGGTCTTTCTCCACGTCACTTATGTCCCTGCTCAAGAGAAGA
ACTTTACGACAGCTCCAGCAATCTGTCACGATGGCAAAGCGCACTTTCCCAGGGAAGGCGTTTTCGTCAG
TAATGGCACGCATTGGTTTGTGACCCAAAGGAATTTCTATGAACCCCAAATCATAACCACTGACAATACA
TTTGTCTCAGGCAACTGTGATGTGGTCATTGGGATCGTGAACAACACGGTATATGATCCCCTGCAACCCG
AGTTGGATAGCTTCAAAGAGGAATTGGATAAATACTTTAAGAATCATACTTCACCCGATGTTGATCTCGG
GGACATATCAGGAATAAATGCAAGTGTCGTCAACATTCAGAAAGAGATTGATCGCCTTAATGAGGTCGCC
AAGAACTTGAATGAATCTTTGATCGACTTGCAAGAACTGGGCAAATACGAACAATATATTAAATGGCCCT
GGTACATTTGGTTGGGCTTTATCGCCGGACTTATAGCTATCGTTATGGTCACAATTATGTTGTGCTGTAT
GACTAGCTGTTGTTCCTGCTTGAAAGGATGTTGCAGTTGCGGATCTTGTTGTAAATAAAGGATCCTCTAG
AAGTTGTCTCCTCCTGCACTGACTGACTGATACAATCGATTTCTGGATCCGCAGGCCTAATCAACCTCTG
GATTACAAAATTTGTGAAAGATTGACTGGTATTCTTAACTATGTTGCTCCTTTTACGCTATGTGGATACG
CTGCTTTAATGCCTTTGTATCATGCTATTGCTTCCCGTATGGCTTTCATTTTCTCCTCCTTGTATAAATC
CTGGTTGCTGTCTCTTTATGAGGAGTTGTGGCCCGTTGTCAGGCAACGTGGCGTGGTGTGCACTGTGTTT
GCTGACGCAACCCCCACTGGTTGGGGCATTGCCACCACCTGTCAGCTCCTTTCCGGGACTTTCGCTTTCC
CCCTCCCTATTGCCACGGCGGAACTCATCGCCGCCTGCCTTGCCCGCTGCTGGACAGGGGCTCGGCTGTT
GGGCACTGACAATTCCGTGGTGTTGTCGGGGAAGCTGACGTCCTTTCCATGGCTGCTCGCCTGTGTTGCC
ACCTGGATTCTGCGCGGGACGTCCTTCTGCTACGTCCCTTCGGCCCTCAATCCAGCGGACCTTCCTTCCC
GCGGCCTGCTGCCGGCTCTGCGGCCTCTTCCGCGTCTTCGCCTTCGCCCTCAGACGAGTCGGATCTCCCT
TTGGGCCGCCTCCCCGCCTGTCTAGCTTGACTGACTGAGATACAGCGTACCTTCAGCTCACAGACATGAT
AAGATACATTGATGAGTTTGGACAAACCACAACTAGAATGCAGTGAAAAAAATGCTTTATTTGTGAAATT
TGTGATGCTATTGCTTTATTTGTAACCATTATAAGCTGCAATAAACAAGTTAACAACAACAATTGCATTC
ATTTTATGTTTCAGGTTCAGGGGGAGGTGTGGGAGGTTTTTTAAAGCAAGTAAAACCTCTACAAATGTGG
TATTGGCCCATCTCTATCGGTATCGTAGCATAACCCCTTGGGGCCTCTAAACGGGTCTTGAGGGGTTTTT
TGTGCCCCTCGGGCCGGATTGCTATCTACCGGCATTGGCGCAGAAAAAAATGCCTGATGCGACGCTGCGC
GTCTTATACTCCCACATATGCCAGATTCAGCAACGGATACGGCTTCCCCAACTTGCCCACTTCCATACGT
GTCCTCCTTACCAGAAATTTATCCTTAAGGTCGTCAGCTATCCTGCAGGCGATCTCTCGATTTCGATCAA
GACATTCCTTTAATGGTCTTTTCTGGACACCACTAGGGGTCAGAAGTAGTTCATCAAACTTTCTTCCCTC
CCTAATCTCATTGGTTACCTTGGGCTATCGAAACTTAATTAAGCGATCTGCATCTCAATTAGTCAGCAAC
CATAGTCCCGCCCCTAACTCCGCCCATCCCGCCCCTAACTCCGCCCAGTTCCGCCCATTCTCCGCCCCAT
CGCTGACTAATTTTTTTTATTTATGCAGAGGCCGAGGCCGCCTCGGCCTCTGAGCTATTCCAGAAGTAGT
GAGGAGGCTTTTTTGGAGGCCTAGGCTTTTGCAAAGGAGGTAGCCAACATGATTGAACAAGATGGATTGC
ACGCAGGTTCTCCCGCCGCTTGGGTGGAGAGGCTATTCGGCTATGACTGGGCACAACAGACAATCGGCTG
CTCTGATGCCGCCGTGTTCCGGCTGTCAGCGCAGGGGCGCCCGGTTCTTTTTGTCAAGACCGACCTGTCC
GGTGCCCTGAATGAACTCCAGGACGAGGCAGCGCGGCTATCGTGGCTGGCCACGACGGGCGTTCCTTGCG
CAGCTGTGCTCGACGTTGTCACTGAAGCGGGAAGGGACTGGCTGCTATTGGGCGAAGTGCCGGGGCAGGA
TCTCCTGTCATCTCACCTTGCTCCTGCCGAGAAAGTATCCATCATGGCTGATGCAATGCGGCGGCTGCAT
ACGCTTGATCCGGCTACCTGCCCATTCGACCACCAAGCGAAACATCGCATCGAGCGAGCACGTACTCGGA
TGGAAGCCGGTCTTGTCGATCAGGATGATCTGGACGAAGAGCATCAGGGGCTCGCGCCAGCCGAACTGTT
CGCCAGGCTCAAGGCGCGGATGCCCGACGGCGAGGATCTCGTCGTGACCCACGGCGATGCCTGCTTGCCG
AATATCATGGTGGAAAATGGCCGCTTTTCTGGATTCATCGACTGTGGCCGGCTGGGTGTGGCGGACCGCT
ATCAGGACATAGCGTTGGCTACCCGTGATATTGCTGAAGAGCTTGGCGGCGAATGGGCTGACCGCTTCCT
CGTGCTTTACGGTATCGCCGCTCCCGATTCGCAGCGCATCGCCTTCTATCGCCTTCTTGACGAGTTCTTC
TAGTATGTAAGCCCTGTGCCTTCTAGTTGCCAGCCATCTGTTGTTTGCCCCTCCCCCGTGCCTTCCTTGA
CCCTGGAAGGTGCCACTCCCACTGTCCTTTCCTAATAAAATGAGGAAATTGCATCGCATTGTCTGAGTAG
GTGTCATTCTATTCTGGGGGGTGGGGTGGGGCAGGACAGCAAGGGGGAGGATTGGGAAGACAATAGCAGG
CATGCTGGGGATGCGGTGGGCTCTATGGTTAATTAACCAGTCAAGTCAGCTACTTGGCGAGATCGACTTG
TCTGGGTTTCGACTACGCTCAGAATTGCGTCAGTCAAGTTCGATCTGGTCCTTGCTATTGCACCCGTTCT
CCGATTACGAGTTTCATTTAAATCATGTGAGCAAAAGGCCAGCAAAAGGCCAGGAACCGTAAAAAGGCCG
CGTTGCTGGCGTTTTTCCATAGGCTCCGCCCCCCTGACGAGCATCACAAAAATCGACGCTCAAGTCAGAG
GTGGCGAAACCCGACAGGACTATAAAGATACCAGGCGTTTCCCCCTGGAAGCTCCCTCGTGCGCTCTCCT
GTTCCGACCCTGCCGCTTACCGGATACCTGTCCGCCTTTCTCCCTTCGGGAAGCGTGGCGCTTTCTCATA
GCTCACGCTGTAGGTATCTCAGTTCGGTGTAGGTCGTTCGCTCCAAGCTGGGCTGTGTGCACGAACCCCC
CGTTCAGCCCGACCGCTGCGCCTTATCCGGTAACTATCGTCTTGAGTCCAACCCGGTAAGACACGACTTA
TCGCCACTGGCAGCAGCCACTGGTAACAGGATTAGCAGAGCGAGGTATGTAGGCGGTGCTACAGAGTTCT
TGAAGTGGTGGCCTAACTACGGCTACACTAGAAGAACAGTATTTGGTATCTGCGCTCTGCTGAAGCCAGT
TACCTTCGGAAAAAGAGTTGGTAGCTCTTGATCCGGCAAACAAACCACCGCTGGTAGCGGTGGTTTTTTT
GTTTGCAAGCAGCAGATTACGCGCAGAAAAAAAGGATCTCAAGAAGATCCTTTGATCTTTTCTACGGGGT
CTGACGCTCAGTGGAACGAAAACTCACGTTAAGGGATTTTGGTCATGAGATTATCAAAAAGGATCTTCAC
CTAGATCCTTTTAAATTAAAAATGAAGTTTTAAATCAATCTAAAGTATATATGAGTAAACTTGGTCTGAC
AGTTACCAATGCTTAATCAGTGAGGCACCTATCTCAGCGATCTGTCTATTTCGTTCATCCATAGTTGCAT
TTAAATTTCCGAACTCTCCAAGGCCCTCGTCGGAAAATCTTCAAACCTTTCGTCCGATCCATCTTGCAGG
CTACCTCTCGAACGAACTATCGCAAGTCTCTTGGCCGGCCTTGCGCCTTGGCTATTGCTTGGCAGCGCCT
ATCGCCAGGTATTACTCCAATCCCGAATATCCGAGATCGGGATCACCCGAGAGAAGTTCAACCTACATCC
TCAATCCCGATCTATCCGAGATCCGAGGAATATCGAAATCGGGGCGCGCCTGGTGTACCGAGAACGATCC
TCTCAGTGCGAGTCTCGACGATCCATATCGTTGCTTGGCAGTCAGCCAGTCGGAATCCAGCTTGGGACCC
AGGAAGTCCAATCGTCAGATATTGTACTCAAGCCTGGTCACGGCAGCGTACCGATCTGTTTAAACCTAGA
TATTGATAGTCTGATCGGTCAACGTATAATCGAGTCCTAGCTTTTGCAAACATCTATCAAGAGACAGGAT
CAGCAGGAGGCTTTCGCATGAGTATTCAACATTTCCGTGTCGCCCTTATTCCCTTTTTTGCGGCATTTTG
CCTTCCTGTTTTTGCTCACCCAGAAACGCTGGTGAAAGTAAAAGATGCTGAAGATCAGTTGGGTGCGCGA
GTGGGTTACATCGAACTGGATCTCAACAGCGGTAAGATCCTTGAGAGTTTTCGCCCCGAAGAACGCTTTC
CAATGATGAGCACTTTTAAAGTTCTGCTATGTGGCGCGGTATTATCCCGTATTGACGCCGGGCAAGAGCA
ACTCGGTCGCCGCATACACTATTCTCAGAATGACTTGGTTGAGTATTCACCAGTCACAGAAAAGCATCTT
ACGGATGGCATGACAGTAAGAGAATTATGCAGTGCTGCCATAACCATGAGTGATAACACTGCGGCCAACT
TACTTCTGACAACGATTGGAGGACCGAAGGAGCTAACCGCTTTTTTGCACAACATGGGGGATCATGTAAC
TCGCCTTGATCGTTGGGAACCGGAGCTGAATGAAGCCATACCAAACGACGAGCGTGACACCACGATGCCT
GTAGCAATGGCAACAACCTTGCGTAAACTATTAACTGGCGAACTACTTACTCTAGCTTCCCGGCAACAGT
TGATAGACTGGATGGAGGCGGATAAAGTTGCAGGACCACTTCTGCGCTCGGCCCTTCCGGCTGGCTGGTT
TATTGCTGATAAATCTGGAGCCGGTGAGCGTGGGTCTCGCGGTATCATTGCAGCACTGGGGCCAGATGGT
AAGCCCTCCCGTATCGTAGTTATCTACACGACGGGGAGTCAGGCAACTATGGATGAACGAAATAGACAGA
TCGCTGAGATAGGTGCCTCACTGATTAAGCATTGGTAACCGATTCTAGGTGCATTGGCGCAGAAAAAAAT
GCCTGATGCGACGCTGCGCGTCTTATACTCCCACATATGCCAGATTCAGCAACGGATACGGCTTCCCCAA
CTTGCCCACTTCCATACGTGTCCTCCTTACCAGAAATTTATCCTTAAGATCCCGAATCGTTTAAACTCGA
CTCTGGCTCTATCGAATCTCCGTCGTTTCGAGCTTACGCGAACAGCCGTGGCGCTCATTTGCTCGTCGGG
CATCGAATCTCGTCAGCTATCGTCAGCTTACCTTTTTGGCAGCGATCGCGGCTCCCGACATCTTGGACCA
TTAGCTCCACAGGTATCTTCTTCCCTCTAGTGGTCATAACAGCAGCTTCAGCTACCTCTCAATTCAAAAA
ACCCCTCAAGACCCGTTTAGAGGCCCCAAGGGGTTATGCTATCAATCGTTGCGTTACACACACAAAAAAC
CAACACACATCCATCTTCGATGGATAGCGATTTTATTATCTAACTGCTGATCGAGTGTAGCCAGATCTAG
TAATCAATTACGGGGTCATTAGTTCATAGCCCATATATGGAGTTCCGCGTTACATAACTTACGGTAAATG
GCCCGCCTGGCTGACCGCCCAACGACCCCCGCCCATTGACGTCAATAATGACGTATGTTCCCATAGTAAC
GCCAATAGGGACTTTCCATTGACGTCAATGGGTGGAGTATTTACGGTAAACTGCCCACTTGGCAGTACAT
CAAGTGTATCATATGCCAAGTACGCCCCCTATTGACGTCAATGACGGTAAATGGCCCGCCTGGCATTATG
CCCAGTACATGACCTTATGGGACTTTCCTACTTGGCAGTACATCTACGTATTAGTCATCGCTATTACCAT
GCTGATGCGGTTTTGGCAGTACATCAATGGGCGTGGATAGCGGTTTGACTCACGGGGATTTCCAAGTCTC
CACCCCATTGACGTCAATGGGAGTTTGTTTTGGCACCAAAATCAACGGGACTTTCCAAAATGTCGTAACA
ACTCCGCCCCATTGACGCAAATGGGCGGTAGGCGTGTACGGTGGGAGGTCTATATAAGCAGAGCTGGTTT
AGTGAACCGTCAGATCGCCTGGAGACGCCATCCACGCTGTTTTGACCTCCATAGAAGACACCGGGACCGA
TCCAGCCTCCCCTCGAAGCTTACATGTGGTACCGAGCTCGGATCCTGAGAACTTCAGGGTGAGTCTATGG
GACCCTTGATGTTTTCTTTCCCCTTCTTTTCTATGGTTAAGTTCATGTCATAGGAAGGGGAGAAGTAACA
GGGTACACATATTGACCAAATCAGGGTAATTTTGCATTTGTAATTTTAAAAAATGCTTTCTTCTTTTAAT
ATACTTTTTTGTTTATCTTATTTCTAATACTTTCCCTAATCTCTTTCTTTCAGGGCAATAATGATACAAT
GTATCATGCCTCTTTGCACCATTCTAAAGAATAACAGTGATAATTTCTGGGTTAAGGCAATAGCAATATT
TCTGCATATAAATATTTCTGCATATAAATTGTAACTGATGTAAGAGGTTTCATATTGCTAATAGCAGCTA
CAATCCAGCTACCATTCTGCTTTTATTTTATGGTTGGGATAAGGCTGGATTATTCTGAGTCCAAGCTAGG
CCCTTTTGCTAATCATGTTCATACCTCTTATCTTCCTCCCACAGCTCCTGGGCAACGTGCTGGTCTGTGT
GCTGGCCCATCACTTTGGCAAAGCGGCCGCC
